Addgene plasmid #61153: pB24
Purpose: Expression of Hnt1
Depositing lab: Charles Brenner. Depositing organization: Thomas Jefferson University. Publication: Adenosine monophosphoramidase activity of Hint and Hnt1 supports function of Kin28, Ccl1, and Tfb3. Bieganowski P, Garrison PN, Hodawadekar SC, Faye G, Barnes LD, Brenner C. J Biol Chem. 2002 Mar 29;277(13):10852-60. Epub 2002 Jan 22. 10.1074/jbc.M111480200 PubMed 11805111.
Backbone
  Vector backbone: pSGA02
  Backbone manufacturer: Ghosh and Lowenstein, Gene, 1996, p249-255
  Backbone size w/o insert (bp): 4889
  Vector type: Bacterial Expression
Growth in bacteria
  Bacterial resistance: Ampicillin, 100 μg/mL
  Growth temperature: 37°C
  Growth strain: DH5alpha
  Copy number: Unknown
Gene/Insert
  Gene/Insert name: Hnt1
  Species: S. cerevisiae (budding yeast)
  Entrez Gene: HNT1 (a.k.a. YDL125C)
  Promoter: T7
  Cloning method: Restriction Enzyme; 5′ cloning site NdeI (unknown if destroyed); 3′ cloning site XhoI (unknown if destroyed)
  Sequencing primers: 5′ T7
Terms and licenses: Academic/Nonprofit Terms; Industry Terms: Not Available to Industry
How to cite: pB24 was a gift from Charles Brenner (Addgene plasmid # 61153 ; http://n2t.net/addgene:61153 ; RRID:Addgene_61153)
