[The description below was written by a language model from this plasmid's Addgene catalogue record.]
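Description:
pB24 is a bacterial expression plasmid that carries the Saccharomyces cerevisiae HNT1 gene (systematic name YDL125C) in the pSGA02 backbone, a vector of about 4.9 kb before insertion. It is maintained in E. coli under ampicillin selection. The record lists the copy number as unknown and does not name the origin of replication, and no feature table is available to confirm the other backbone elements.

The Hnt1 coding sequence was inserted by restriction cloning between an NdeI site at the 5′ end and an XhoI site at the 3′ end; whether either site survived cloning is not recorded. NdeI cloning conventionally places the start codon of the insert within the recognition site, giving a defined spacing from the vector's translation signals, although the record does not describe this junction. Transcription is driven by a T7 promoter, so expression depends on T7 RNA polymerase, which is normally supplied by an E. coli host engineered to carry an inducible copy of that polymerase. A general cloning strain lacking the polymerase serves for propagation only. No affinity tags or fusion partners are listed, and the record does not state whether the protein is produced in native or tagged form.

The stated purpose is expression of Hnt1, the yeast member of the Hint branch of the histidine triad family of nucleotide-binding proteins. The associated study concerns the adenosine monophosphoramidase activity of Hint and Hnt1 and its link to the function of Kin28, Ccl1 and Tfb3, which is consistent with using the plasmid to produce recombinant Hnt1 for enzymatic and biochemical characterisation.
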