>Addgene plasmid #61153 | pB24 | addgene partial sequence | sequence record 100881 | T7 5'-TAATACGACTCACTATAGGG-3'
GTTTAACTTTAAGAAGGAGATATACATATGGAGCCATTGATATCGGCACCGTACCTAACAACAACAAAAA
TGTCTGCTCCTGCTACGCTTGATGCTGCCTGTATTTTTTGCAAGATTATTAAAAGCGAAATTCCATCCTT
CAAATTGATTGAAACAAAGTACTCGTATGCTTTCTTGGACATCCAACCTACTGCTGAAGGTCATGCTTTA
ATCATTCCTAAGTACCATGGTGCGAAGTTGCATGACATCCCGGACGAATTCCTTACCGATGCTATGCCGA
TTGCCAAGAGACTGGCCAAGGCAATGAAGTTGGACACTTATAATGTGTTGCAGAATAATGGTAAAATTGC
GCATCAAGAAGTCGACCACGTCCACTTCCATTTGATTCCTAAGAGAGATGAGAAAAGTGGTTTGATTGTA
GGGTGGCCAGCCCAAGAAACGGACTTCGATAAGTTGGGCAAGCTACACAAGGAATTGCTTGCCAAACTAG
AAGGCTCCGATTAGCTCGAGGGTACCCATGGATCGATCAGGCCTGCTAGCATGACTGGTGGACAGCAAAT
GGGTCGCGGATCCGGCTGCTAACAAAGCCCGAAAGGAAGCTGAGTTGGCTGCTGCCACCGCTGAGCAATA
ACTAGCATAACCCCTTGGGCCTCTAAACGGGTCTTGAGGGGTTTTTTGCTGAAAGGAGGAACTATATCCG
GATATCCCGCAAGAGGCCCGGCAGTACCGGCATAACCAAGCCTATGCCTACAGCATCCAGGGTGACGGTG
