>Addgene plasmid #61153 | pB24 | addgene partial sequence | sequence record 100890 | T7term 5'-GCTAGTTATTGCTCAGCGG-3'
AGCAGCCGGATCCGCGACCCATTTGCTGTCCACCAGTCATGCTAGCAGGCCTGATCGATCCATGGGTACC
CTCGAGCTAATCGGAGCCTTCTAGTTTGGCAAGCAATTCCTTGTGTAGCTTGCCCAACTTATCGAAGTCC
GTTTCTTGGGCTGGCCACCCTACAATCAAACCACTTTTCTCATCTCTCTTAGGAATCAAATGGAAGTGGA
CGTGGTCGACTTCTTGATGCGCAATTTTACCATTATTCTGCAACACATTATAAGTGTCCAACTTCATTGC
CTTGGCCAGTCTCTTGGCAATCGGCATAGCATCGGTAAGGAATTCGTCCGGGATGTCATGCAACTTCGCA
CCATGGTACTTAGGAATGATTAAAGCATGACCTTCAGCAGTAGGTTGGATGTCCAAGAAAGCATACGAGT
ACTTTGTTTCAATCAATTTGAAGGATGGAATTTCGCTTTTAATAATCTTGCAAAAAATACAGGCAGCATC
AAGCGTAGCAGGAGCAGACATTTTTGTTGTTGTTAGGTACGGTGCCGATATCAATGGCTCCATATGTATA
TCTCCTTCTTAAAGTTAAACAAAATTATTTCTAGAGGGGAATTGTTATCCGCTCACAATTCCCCTATAGT
GAGTCGTATTAATTTCGCGGGATCGAGATCTCGATCCTCTACGCCGGACGCATCGTGGCCGGCATCACCG
GCGCCACAGGTGCGGTTGCTGGCGCCTATATCGCCGACATCACCGATGGGGAAGATCGGGCTCGCCACTT
CGGGCTCATGAGCGCTTGTTTCGGCGTGGGTATGGTGGCAGGCCCCGTGGCCGGGGGACTGTTGGGCGCC
ATCTCCTTGCATGCACCATTCCTTGCGGCGGCGGTGCTCA
